Addgene plasmid #204010: pMRMTK-clo36
Purpose: Cloning plasmid containing the Sma ES3 insert with a chloramphenicol resistance marker
Depositing lab: Nathan Crook. Depositing organization: North Carolina State University. Publication: Engineering the Maize Root Microbiome: A Rapid MoClo Toolkit and Identification of Potential Bacterial Chassis for Studying Plant-Microbe Interactions. van Schaik J, Li Z, Cheadle J, Crook N. ACS Synth Biol. 2023 Oct 20;12(10):3030-3040. doi: 10.1021/acssynbio.3c00371. Epub 2023 Sep 15. PubMed 37712562.
Backbone
  Vector backbone: R6Kγ origin of replication & chloramphenicol resistance gene
  Backbone size w/o insert (bp): 1283
  Total vector size (bp): 1556
  Vector type: Plant Expression
Growth in bacteria
  Bacterial resistance: Chloramphenicol, 25 μg/mL
  Growth temperature: 37°C
  Growth strain: Pir1
  Copy number: Low Copy
Gene/Insert
  Gene/Insert name: Sma ES3
  Insert size (bp): 273
  Promoter: Sma ES3
  Cloning method: Restriction Enzyme; 5′ cloning site BsaI (not destroyed); 3′ cloning site BsaI (not destroyed)
  Sequencing primers: 5′ gtaacgcactgagaagcccttagag; 3′ CCTGCCACTCATCGCAGTACTG
Terms and licenses: Academic/Nonprofit Terms; Industry Terms: Not Available to Industry
Depositor comments: Please visit https://www.biorxiv.org/content/10.1101/2023.06.05.543168v1 for bioRxiv preprint.
How to cite: pMRMTK-clo36 was a gift from Nathan Crook (Addgene plasmid # 204010 ; http://n2t.net/addgene:204010 ; RRID:Addgene_204010)
