[The description below was written by a language model from this plasmid's Addgene catalogue record and pLannotate feature annotations shown in this document.]
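Description:
pMRMTK-clo36 is a very small (1,556 bp) cloning, or part-storage, plasmid from a Golden Gate/MoClo toolkit built for engineering maize root microbiome bacteria. Its 1,283 bp backbone has little more than an R6K γ origin of replication and a chloramphenicol acetyltransferase gene (CmR) driven by the native cat promoter. Because the R6K γ origin fires only when the R6K initiator protein π is supplied in trans, the plasmid replicates only in pir-expressing E. coli hosts such as the recorded Pir1 strain. It is recorded as low copy and is selected with chloramphenicol. The repository classes it as a plant expression vector, but no plant regulatory or transformation elements appear in the feature table, and the recorded purpose is simply cloning.

The payload is a 273 bp insert named Sma ES3, which the record also lists in the promoter field, suggesting it is a promoter or expression-sequence part; its organism of origin and exact function are not stated. The insert is flanked by BsaI sites that are retained on both sides, so this Type IIS enzyme can release the part with defined overhangs for one-pot hierarchical assembly into higher-level toolkit vectors. The automated annotation did not recognise the insert itself. By elimination it probably lies in the unannotated stretch between the origin and the end of the CmR gene, where a short phage T7 early (T7Te) transcription terminator is also annotated. This terminator probably insulates the part region from the adjacent resistance gene, though the record does not say so.

Typical use is as a sequence-verified donor of the Sma ES3 part when building modular expression constructs for root-associated bacteria.
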