Features (pLannotate 1.2.2; 4 found; start..end, strand, type, name):
    475..577     -  promoter       cat promoter: promoter of the E. coli cat gene encoding chloramphenicol acetyltransferase
    636..1024    +  rep_origin     R6K γ ori: γ replication origin from E. coli plasmid R6K; requires the R6K initiator protein pi for replication
   1323..1350    +  terminator     T7Te terminator: phage T7 early transcription terminator
   1371..474     -  CDS            CmR (across the origin): chloramphenicol acetyltransferase; cat; confers resistance to chloramphenicol
>Addgene plasmid #204010 | pMRMTK-clo36 | addgene full sequence | sequence record 405395 | Addgene NGS Result
TAAATCAAAACTGGTGAAACTCACCCAGGGATTGGCTGAGACGAAAAACATATTCTCAATAAACCCTTTA
GGGAAATAGGCCAGGTTTTCACCGTAACACGCCACATCTTGCGAATATATGTGTAGAAACTGCCGGAAAT
CGTCGTGGTATTCACTCCAGAGCGATGAAAACGTTTCAGTTTGCTCATGGAAAACGGTGTAACAAGGGTG
AACACTATCCCATATCACCAGCTCACCGTCTTTCATTGCCATACGGAATTCCGGATGAGCATTCATCAGG
CGGGCAAGAATGTGAATAAAGGCCGGATAAAACTTGTGCTTATTTTTCTTTACGGTCTTTAAAAAGGCCG
TAATATCCAGCTGAACGGTCTGGTTATAGGTACATTGAGCAACTGACTGAAATGCCTCAAAATGTTCTTT
ACGATGCCATTGGGATATATCAACGGTGGTATATCCAGTGATTTTTTTCTCCATTTTAGCTTCCTTAGCT
CCTGAAAATCTCGATAACTCAAAAAATACGCCCGGTAGTGATCTTATTTCATTATGGTGAAAGTTGGAAC
CTCTTACGTGCCGATCAGTCAATTCGAGGGGGATCAATTCCGTATTGATCCGGCCACGATGCGTCCGGCG
TAGAGGATCTGAAGATCAGCAGTTCAACCTGTTGATAGTACGTACTAAGCTCTCATGTTTCACGTACTAA
GCTCTCATGTTTAACGTACTAAGCTCTCATGTTTAACGAACTAAACCCTCATGGCTAACGTACTAAGCTC
TCATGGCTAACGTACTAAGCTCTCATGTTTCACGTACTAAGCTCTCATGTTTGAACAATAAAATTAATAT
AAATCAGCAACTTAAATAGCCTCTAAGGTTTTAAGTTTTATAAGAAAAAAAAGAATATATAAGGCTTTTA
AAGCTTTTAAGGTTTAACGGTTGTGGACAACAAGCCAGGGATGTAACGCACTGAGAAGCCCTTAGAGCCT
CTCAAAGCAATTTTGAGTGACACAGGAACACTTAACGGCTGACATGGGGGTCTCGGAGACGGTTTAGCCT
CGATCGGCTGCCAGCCCTTGTCACGCCTAGCCGGGCAGGGGATGCGGCTGAATGTCGGGGCTATCGCTTT
TTCCTGAAAACACGCGTATCGTTCGACCCACTGTGTTTGCTAGGGTCACCGTGAATCGTGGCCTGGTGCA
GTTGATCTCACGATCCGCTCATCGATCCGCTTTACCAACGCCTGCAACTCAGTCTCGGCCCCGATACCCG
GTGGCTGCGATTTTTTTCAACATGTGTTTCAGGAGTTAGTAACTATTACGAGACCTCACACTGGCTCACC
TTCGGGTGGGCCTTTCTGCGTTTATACCTAGGAGTCAAAATTACTCCCCGCCCTGCCACTCATCGCAGTA
CTGTTGTAATTCATTAAGCATTCTACCGACATGGAAGCCATCACAAACGGCATGATGAACCTGAATCGCC
AGCGGCATCAGCACCTTGTCGCCTTGCGTATAATATTTGCCCATGGTGAAAACGGGGGCGAAGAAGTTGT
CCATATTGGCCACGTT
